>Addgene plasmid #158355 | MAC-SARS-CoV-2 NSP4 | addgene full sequence | sequence record 317391 | Addgene NGS Result
GACATTGATTATTGACTAGTTATTAATAGTAATCAATTACGGGGTCATTAGTTCATAGCCCATATATGGA
GTTCCGCGTTACATAACTTACGGTAAATGGCCCGCCTGGCTGACCGCCCAACGACCCCCGCCCATTGACG
TCAATAATGACGTATGTTCCCATAGTAACGCCAATAGGGACTTTCCATTGACGTCAATGGGTGGAGTATT
TACGGTAAACTGCCCACTTGGCAGTACATCAAGTGTATCATATGCCAAGTACGCCCCCTATTGACGTCAA
TGACGGTAAATGGCCCGCCTGGCATTATGCCCAGTACATGACCTTATGGGACTTTCCTACTTGGCAGTAC
ATCTACGTATTAGTCATCGCTATTACCATGGTGATGCGGTTTTGGCAGTACATCAATGGGCGTGGATAGC
GGTTTGACTCACGGGGATTTCCAAGTCTCCACCCCATTGACGTCAATGGGAGTTTGTTTTGGCACCAAAA
TCAACGGGACTTTCCAAAATGTCGTAACAACTCCGCCCCATTGACGCAAATGGGCGGTAGGCGTGTACGG
TGGGAGGTCTATATAAGCAGAGCTCTCCCTATCAGTGATAGAGATCTCCCTATCAGTGATAGAGATCGTC
GACGAGCTCGTTTAGTGAACCGTCAGATCGCCTGGAGACGCCATCCACGCTGTTTTGACCTCCATAGAAG
ACACCGGGACCGATCCAGCCTCCGGACTCTAGCGTTTAAACTTAAGCTTGGTACCGAGCTCGGATCCACT
AGTCCAGTGTGGTGGAATTCTGCAGATATCAACAAGTTTGTACAAAAAAGCAGGCTCCACCATGAAGATT
GTAAACAATTGGCTTAAACAACTTATTAAAGTAACCCTGGTATTCTTGTTTGTCGCCGCAATCTTTTACT
TGATAACACCGGTCCACGTGATGTCTAAACACACAGACTTTAGTAGTGAGATAATCGGATATAAAGCTAT
CGATGGCGGCGTTACCCGCGACATCGCTTCAACCGACACATGTTTCGCTAATAAGCACGCCGATTTTGAC
ACTTGGTTTAGTCAAAGAGGAGGAAGCTACACAAACGACAAGGCTTGTCCGCTTATCGCGGCTGTAATAA
CAAGGGAAGTTGGGTTTGTCGTGCCTGGTTTGCCAGGTACTATACTCAGAACCACAAACGGTGACTTTCT
GCACTTCTTGCCAAGGGTTTTTAGCGCGGTAGGCAATATCTGCTATACGCCAAGCAAGCTGATTGAATAC
ACCGACTTTGCGACGAGCGCATGTGTCCTCGCTGCAGAGTGTACGATATTTAAGGATGCGAGCGGAAAGC
CCGTACCTTACTGCTATGATACTAATGTCCTTGAGGGATCAGTTGCGTATGAGAGTCTTAGGCCGGATAC
ACGATATGTGCTCATGGATGGTTCCATAATCCAGTTCCCAAATACCTACCTCGAAGGGTCCGTTCGGGTC
GTCACCACATTTGATAGCGAATATTGCAGACACGGAACATGCGAACGGAGTGAAGCAGGGGTCTGCGTCT
CCACAAGTGGGCGGTGGGTCCTCAATAACGATTATTACCGGAGCCTGCCCGGCGTGTTTTGCGGGGTCGA
TGCGGTTAACTTGTTGACGAATATGTTTACGCCTCTCATACAACCCATTGGCGCACTGGATATATCTGCA
AGTATAGTCGCTGGAGGCATTGTGGCAATCGTGGTTACGTGTTTGGCGTATTATTTTATGAGGTTCCGCC
GGGCTTTCGGGGAATATTCCCACGTAGTCGCCTTCAACACACTCTTGTTTCTCATGTCTTTCACTGTACT
GTGTTTGACTCCTGTCTACTCTTTCTTGCCGGGTGTATACTCAGTTATTTACTTGTACCTCACGTTTTAT
TTGACAAACGATGTTTCATTTCTCGCGCATATCCAATGGATGGTGATGTTTACGCCATTGGTGCCTTTCT
GGATCACGATCGCTTATATCATTTGCATCAGCACCAAACACTTCTATTGGTTCTTTAGTAACTACTTGAA
GCGCAGGGTTGTTTTTAACGGTGTCAGCTTCTCAACGTTTGAAGAGGCAGCACTGTGTACTTTCCTTCTG
AATAAGGAAATGTATCTCAAGCTGCGGTCCGATGTCCTGCTTCCGCTTACCCAGTATAATCGCTATCTCG
CCCTGTATAATAAGTACAAGTACTTCTCAGGCGCGATGGATACAACCAGTTATAGAGAGGCTGCCTGCTG
CCATCTTGCCAAAGCTTTGAATGACTTCAGCAATAGTGGCTCAGACGTTCTCTACCAACCACCGCAAACT
TCCATAACCTCAGCCGTACTCCAGGACCCAGCTTTCTTGTACAAAGTGGTTGATATCAAGGCCGCCGACA
TCACCAGCCTGTACAAGAAAGTGGGGTGGAGCCATCCCCAGTTCGAGAAGGGCGGAGGATCTGGCGGCGG
AAGCGGCGGAGGAAGCTGGTCCCACCCTCAGTTTGAGAAAGGCACCGAGCTGGGCAGCACCATGGCCAGC
TACCCCTACGACGTGCCCGACTACGCCAAGGACAACACCGTGCCCCTGAAGCTGATCGCCCTGCTGGCCA
ACGGCGAGTTCCACTCTGGCGAGCAGCTGGGCGAGACACTGGGCATGAGCAGAGCCGCCATCAACAAGCA
CATCCAGACCCTGCGGGACTGGGGCGTGGACGTGTTCACAGTGCCCGGCAAGGGCTACAGCCTGCCCGAG
CCCATCCAGCTGCTGAACGCCAAGCAGATCCTGGGCCAGCTGGATGGCGGATCTGTGGCCGTGCTGCCCG
TGATCGACAGCACCAACCAGTATCTGCTCGACCGGATCGGCGAGCTGAAGTCCGGCGACGCCTGTATCGC
CGAGTACCAGCAGGCCGGCAGAGGCGGCAGGGGCAGAAAGTGGTTCAGCCCCTTCGGCGCCAACCTGTAC
CTGAGCATGTTCTGGAGACTGGAACAGGGCCCAGCCGCCGCTATTGGCCTGAGCCTGGTCATCGGCATCG
TGATGGCCGAGGTGCTGCGGAAGCTGGGCGCCGACAAAGTGCGCGTGAAGTGGCCCAACGACCTGTATCT
GCAGGACCGGAAGCTGGCCGGCATCCTGGTGGAACTGACCGGCAAAACAGGCGACGCCGCCCAGATCGTG
ATCGGCGCTGGCATCAACATGGCCATGCGGCGGGTGGAAGAGAGCGTGGTCAACCAGGGCTGGATCACCC
TGCAGGAAGCCGGCATCAACCTGGACCGGAACACCCTGGCCGCCATGCTGATCAGAGAGCTGAGAGCCGC
CCTGGAACTGTTCGAGCAGGAAGGCCTGGCCCCCTACCTGAGCAGATGGGAGAAGCTGGACAACTTCATC
AACCGGCCCGTGAAACTGATCATCGGCGACAAAGAGATCTTCGGCATCAGCCGGGGCATCGACAAGCAGG
GGGCCCTGCTCCTGGAACAGGACGGCATCATCAAGCCCTGGATGGGCGGCGAGATCAGCCTGCGGAGCGC
CGAGAAGTGATGACTCGAGTCTAGAGGGCCCGTTTAAACCCGCTGATCAGCCTCGACTGTGCCTTCTAGT
TGCCAGCCATCTGTTGTTTGCCCCTCCCCCGTGCCTTCCTTGACCCTGGAAGGTGCCACTCCCACTGTCC
TTTCCTAATAAAATGAGGAAATTGCATCGCATTGTCTGAGTAGGTGTCATTCTATTCTGGGGGGTGGGGT
GGGGCAGGACAGCAAGGGGGAGGATTGGGAAGACAATAGCAGGCATGCTGGGGATGCGGTGGGCTCTATG
GCTTCTGAGGCGGAAAGAACCAGCTGGGGCTCTAGGGGGTATCCCC
[124 nt withheld, positions 3827-3950]
C
[91 nt withheld, positions 3952-4042]
AGGGTGATGGTTCACGTACCTAGAAGTTCCTATTCCGAAGTTCCTATTCTCTAGAAAGTATAGGAACTTC
CTTGGCCAAAAAGCCTGAACTCACCGCGACGTCTGTCGAGAAGTTTCTGATCGAAAAGTTCGACAGCGTC
TCCGACCTGATGCAGCTCTCGGAGGGCGAAGAATCTCGTGCTTTCAGCTTCGATGTAGGAGGGCGTGGAT
ATGTCCTGCGGGTAAATAGCTGCGCCGATGGTTTCTACAAAGATCGTTATGTTTATCGGCACTTTGCATC
GGCCGCGCTCCCGATTCCGGAAGTGCTTGACATTGGGGAATTCAGCGAGAGCCTGACCTATTGCATCTCC
CGCCGTGCACAGGGTGTCACGTTGCAAGACCTGCCTGAAACCGAACTGCCCGCTGTTCTGCAGCCGGTCG
CGGAGGCCATGGATGCGATCGCTGCGGCCGATCTTAGCCAGACGAGCGGGTTCGGCCCATTCGGACCGCA
AGGAATCGGTCAATACACTACATGGCGTGATTTCATATGCGCGATTGCTGATCCCCATGTGTATCACTGG
CAAACTGTGATGGACGACACCGTCAGTGCGTCCGTCGCGCAGGCTCTCGATGAGCTGATGCTTTGGGCCG
AGGACTGCCCCGAAGTCCGGCACCTCGTGCACGCGGATTTCGGCTCCAACAATGTCCTGACGGACAATGG
CCGCATAACAGCGGTCATTGACTGGAGCGAGGCGATGTTCGGGGATTCCCAATACGAGGTCGCCAACATC
TTCTTCTGGAGGCCGTGGTTGGCTTGTATGGAGCAGCAGACGCGCTACTTCGAGCGGAGGCATCCGGAGC
TTGCAGGATCGCCGCGGCTCCGGGCGTATATGCTCCGCATTGGTCTTGACCAACTCTATCAGAGCTTGGT
TGACGGCAATTTCGATGATGCAGCTTGGGCGCAGGGTCGATGCGACGCAATCGTCCGATCCGGAGCCGGG
ACTGTCGGGCGTACACAAATCGCCCGCAGAAGCGCGGCCGTCTGGACCGATGGCTGTGTAGAAGTACTCG
CCGATAGTGGAAACCGACGCCCCAGCACTCGTCCGAGGGCAAAGGAATAGCACGTACTACGAGATTTCGA
TTCCACCGCCGCCTTCTATGAAAGGTTGGGCTTCGGAATCGTTTTCCGGGACGCCGGCTGGATGATCCTC
CAGCGCGGGGATCTCATGCTGGAGTTCTTCGCCCACCCCAACTTGTTTATTGCAGCTTATAATGGTTACA
AATAAAGCAATAGCATCACAAATTTCACAAATAAAGCATTTTTTTCACTGCATTCTAGTTGTGGTTTGTC
CAAACTCATCAATGTATCTTATCATGTCTGTATACCGTCGACCTCTAGCTAGAGCTTGGCGTAATCATGG
TCATAGCTGTTTCCTGTGTGAAATTGTTATCCGCTCACAATTCCACACAACATACGAGCCGGAAGCATAA
AGTGTAAAGCCTGGGGTGCCTAATGAGTGAGCTAACTCACATTAATTGCGTTGCGCTCACTGCCCGCTTT
CCAGTCGGGAAACCTGTCGTGCCAGCTGCATTAATGAATCGGCCAACGCGCGGGGAGAGGCGGTTTGCGT
ATTGGGCGCTCTTCCGCTTCCTCGCTCACTGACTCGCTGCGCTCGGTCGTTCGGCTGCGGCGAGCGGTAT
CAGCTCACTCAAAGGCGGTAATACGGTTATCCACAGAATCAGGGGATAACGCAGGAAAGAACATGTGAGC
AAAAGGCCAGCAAAAGGCCAGGAACCGTAAAAAGGCCGCGTTGCTGGCGTTTTTCCATAGGCTCCGCCCC
CCTGACGAGCATCACAAAAATCGACGCTCAAGTCAGAGGTGGCGAAACCCGACAGGACTATAAAGATACC
AGGCGTTTCCCCCTGGAAGCTCCCTCGTGCGCTCTCCTGTTCCGACCCTGCCGCTTACCGGATACCTGTC
CGCCTTTCTCCCTTCGGGAAGCGTGGCGCTTTCTCATAGCTCACGCTGTAGGTATCTCAGTTCGGTGTAG
GTCGTTCGCTCCAAGCTGGGCTGTGTGCACGAACCCCCCGTTCAGCCCGACCGCTGCGCCTTATCCGGTA
ACTATCGTCTTGAGTCCAACCCGGTAAGACACGACTTATCGCCACTGGCAGCAGCCACTGGTAACAGGAT
TAGCAGAGCGAGGTATGTAGGCGGTGCTACAGAGTTCTTGAAGTGGTGGCCTAACTACGGCTACACTAGA
AGAACAGTATTTGGTATCTGCGCTCTGCTGAAGCCAGTTACCTTCGGAAAAAGAGTTGGTAGCTCTTGAT
CCGGCAAACAAACCACCGCTGGTAGCGGTGGTTTTTTTGTTTGCAAGCAGCAGATTACGCGCAGAAAAAA
AGGATCTCAAGAAGATCCTTTGATCTTTTCTACGGGGTCTGACGCTCAGTGGAACGAAAACTCACGTTAA
GGGATTTTGGTCATGAGATTATCAAAAAGGATCTTCACCTAGATCCTTTTAAATTAAAAATGAAGTTTTA
AATCAATCTAAAGTATATATGAGTAAACTTGGTCTGACAGTTACCAATGCTTAATCAGTGAGGCACCTAT
CTCAGCGATCTGTCTATTTCGTTCATCCATAGTTGCCTGACTCCCCGTCGTGTAGATAACTACGATACGG
GAGGGCTTACCATCTGGCCCCAGTGCTGCAATGATACCGCGAGACCCACGCTCACCGGCTCCAGATTTAT
CAGCAATAAACCAGCCAGCCGGAAGGGCCGAGCGCAGAAGTGGTCCTGCAACTTTATCCGCCTCCATCCA
GTCTATTAATTGTTGCCGGGAAGCTAGAGTAAGTAGTTCGCCAGTTAATAGTTTGCGCAACGTTGTTGCC
ATTGCTACAGGCATCGTGGTGTCACGCTCGTCGTTTGGTATGGCTTCATTCAGCTCCGGTTCCCAACGAT
CAAGGCGAGTTACATGATCCCCCATGTTGTGCAAAAAAGCGGTTAGCTCCTTCGGTCCTCCGATCGTTGT
CAGAAGTAAGTTGGCCGCAGTGTTATCACTCATGGTTATGGCAGCACTGCATAATTCTCTTACTGTCATG
CCATCCGTAAGATGCTTTTCTGTGACTGGTGAGTACTCAACCAAGTCATTCTGAGAATAGTGTATGCGGC
GACCGAGTTGCTCTTGCCCGGCGTCAATACGGGATAATACCGCGCCACATAGCAGAACTTTAAAAGTGCT
CATCATTGGAAAACGTTCTTCGGGGCGAAAACTCTCAAGGATCTTACCGCTGTTGAGATCCAGTTCGATG
TAACCCACTCGTGCACCCAACTGATCTTCAGCATCTTTTACTTTCACCAGCGTTTCTGGGTGAGCAAAAA
CAGGAAGGCAAAATGCCGCAAAAAAGGGAATAAGGGCGACACGGAAATGTTGAATACTCATACTCTTCCT
TTTTCAATATTATTGAAGCATTTATCAGGGTTATTGTCTCATGAGCGGATACATATTTGAATGTATTTAG
AAAAATAAACAAATAGGGGTTCCGCGCACATTTCCCCGAAAAGTGCCACCTGACGTCGACGGATCGGGAG
ATCTCCCGATCCCCTATGGTGCACTCTCAGTACAATCTGCTCTGATGCCGCATAGTTAAGCCAGTATCTG
CTCCCTGCTTGTGTGTTGGAGGTCGCTGAGTAGTGCGCGAGCAAAATTTAAGCTACAACAAGGCAAGGCT
TGACCGACAATTGCATGAAGAATCTGCTTAGGGTTAGGCGTTTTGCGCTGCTTCGCGATGTACGGGCCAG
ATATACGCGTT
Features (pLannotate 1.2.2; 24 found; start..end, strand, type, name):
      1..380     +  enhancer       CMV enhancer: human cytomegalovirus immediate early enhancer
    381..584     +  promoter       CMV promoter: human cytomegalovirus (CMV) immediate early promoter
    586..605     +  promoter       PLtetO-1 promoter (fragment): modified phage lambda PL promoter with tet operator sites (Lutz and Bujard, 1997)
    607..626     +  promoter       PLtetO-1 promoter (fragment): modified phage lambda PL promoter with tet operator sites (Lutz and Bujard, 1997)
    634..667     +  promoter       TRE3GV promoter (fragment): 3rd-generation Tet-responsive promoter that can be activated by binding of Tet-On® 3G, optimized for retroviral and lentiviral vectors
    796..2334    +  CDS            R1A_SARS2 (fragment): Experimental evidence at protein level: Swiss-Prot protein existence level 1. [Non-structural protein 10]: Plays a pivotal role in viral transcription by stimulating both nsp14 3'-5' exoribonuclease and nsp16 2'-O-methyltransferase activities. Therefore plays an essential role in viral mRNAs cap methylation. From Severe acute respiratory syndrome coronavirus 2 (2019-nCoV) (SARS-CoV-2).
    802..826     +  protein_bind   attB1: mutant version of attB; recombination site for the Gateway® BP reaction BP Clonase™
   2336..2360    -  protein_bind   attB2: mutant version of attB; recombination site for the Gateway® BP reaction BP Clonase™
   2548..3507    +  CDS            birA: BIRA_ECOLI - Also known as bioR, dhbB. Experimental evidence at protein level: Swiss-Prot protein existence level 1. Acts both as a biotin--[acetyl-CoA-carboxylase] ligase and a biotin-operon repressor. In the presence of ATP, BirA activates biotin to form the BirA-biotinyl-5'-adenylate (BirA-bio-5'-AMP or holoBirA) complex. HoloBirA can either transfer the biotinyl moiety to the biotin carboxyl carrier protein (BCCP) subunit of acetyl-CoA carboxylase, or bind to the biotin operator site and inhibit transcription of the operon. From Escherichia coli (strain K12).
   3557..3781    +  polyA_signal   bGH poly(A) signal: bovine growth hormone polyadenylation signal
   3785..3806    +  promoter       SV40 promoter (fragment): SV40 enhancer and early promoter
   3827..4060    +  rep_origin     f1 ori (fragment) (sequence partly withheld): f1 bacteriophage origin of replication; arrow indicates direction of (+) strand synthesis
   4065..4112    +  protein_bind   FRT: FLP-mediated recombination occurs in the 8-bp core sequence TCTAGAAA (Turan and Bode, 2011). FLP recombinase from the Saccharomyces cerevisiae 2μ plasmid
   4120..5142    +  CDS            HygR: aminoglycoside phosphotransferase from E. coli; aph(4)-Ia; confers resistance to hygromycin
   5152..5277    +  CDS            ble (fragment): BLE_KLEPN - Experimental evidence at protein level: Swiss-Prot protein existence level 1. Binding protein with a strong affinity to the bleomycin family of antibiotics. Binds to CL990; an antimitotic-antibiotic compound. From Klebsiella pneumoniae.
   5272..5393    +  polyA_signal   SV40 poly(A) signal: SV40 polyadenylation signal
   5466..5482    -  protein_bind   lac operator: The lac repressor binds to the lac operator to inhibit transcription in E. coli. This inhibition can be relieved by adding lactose or isopropyl-β-D-thiogalactopyranoside (IPTG). lac repressor encoded by lacI
   5490..5520    -  promoter       lac promoter: promoter for the E. coli lac operon
   5535..5556    -  protein_bind   CAP binding site: CAP binding activates transcription in the presence of cAMP. E. coli catabolite activator protein
   5569..5661    -  CDS            lacI (fragment): lac repressor; lacI; The lac repressor binds to the lac operator to inhibit transcription in E. coli. This inhibition can be relieved by adding lactose or isopropyl-β-D-thiogalactopyranoside (IPTG).
   5844..6432    -  rep_origin     ori: high-copy-number ColE1/pMB1/pBR322/pUC origin of replication
   6603..7463    -  CDS            AmpR: β-lactamase; bla; confers resistance to ampicillin, carbenicillin, and related antibiotics
   7464..7568    -  promoter       AmpR promoter: bla
   7627..7679    -  misc_feature   bom (fragment): basis of mobility region from pBR322
