[The description below was written by a language model from this plasmid's Addgene catalogue record and pLannotate feature annotations shown in this document.]
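Description:
MAC-SARS-CoV-2 NSP4 is a mammalian expression plasmid of about 7.8 kb built on the MAC-tag-C Gateway destination backbone. It carries the SARS-CoV-2 non-structural protein 4 coding region, derived from the ORF1ab polyprotein, fused at its C terminus to the MAC-tag. It is maintained in E. coli through a high-copy ColE1/pUC-type origin with ampicillin selection (AmpR under its own bla promoter). Remnants of an f1 origin, lac regulatory elements and a pBR322 bom region are also annotated in the backbone.

The expression cassette is driven by the CMV immediate early enhancer and promoter. This is followed directly by short matches to tet-operator-containing promoters, which suggests a tetracycline-regulatable CMV/TetO arrangement, although the record does not state this explicitly. The viral insert sits between attB1 and attB2 sites left by Gateway recombination. It is annotated as a fragment of the SARS-CoV-2 replicase polyprotein 1a; the automated annotation text describes nsp10 function, but the catalogue entry identifies the insert as NSP4. Downstream and in the same orientation is an E. coli birA-derived biotin ligase coding sequence, which corresponds to the proximity-labelling part of the tag, and the cassette ends with a bGH polyadenylation signal. The affinity-purification elements of the tag are not separately annotated in the feature table.

An FRT site immediately precedes a hygromycin resistance gene that has an SV40 poly(A) signal but no annotated promoter of its own. This layout is typical of FLP-mediated single-copy integration into a host cell line carrying a matching FRT site, with hygromycin selection of integrants. The stated purpose is MAC-tagged gene expression, and the associated work combines proximity biotinylation and affinity purification with mass spectrometry to map protein interaction networks, here for NSP4.
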