Addgene plasmid #158355: MAC-SARS-CoV-2 NSP4
Purpose: MAC-tagged gene expression
Depositing lab: Markku Varjosalo. Publication: Combined proximity labeling and affinity purification-mass spectrometry workflow for mapping and visualizing protein interaction networks. Liu X, Salokas K, Weldatsadik RG, Gawriyski L, Varjosalo M. Nat Protoc. 2020 Aug 10. pii: 10.1038/s41596-020-0365-x. doi: 10.1038/s41596-020-0365-x. PubMed 32778839.
Backbone
  Vector backbone: MAC-tag-C (#108077)
  Vector type: Mammalian Expression
Growth in bacteria
  Bacterial resistance: Ampicillin, 100 μg/mL
  Growth temperature: 37°C
  Growth strain: DH5alpha
  Copy number: High Copy
Gene/Insert
  Gene/Insert name: SARS-CoV-2 NSP4
  Species: Other
  Entrez Gene: ORF1ab (a.k.a. GU280_gp01)
  Tag / fusion protein: MAC-tag (C terminal on backbone)
  Cloning method: Gateway Cloning
Terms and licenses: Academic/Nonprofit Terms; Industry Terms
How to cite: MAC-SARS-CoV-2 NSP4 was a gift from Markku Varjosalo (Addgene plasmid # 158355 ; http://n2t.net/addgene:158355 ; RRID:Addgene_158355)
